Addgene plasmid #200903: pSL3936 (pDonor(AAVS1)_Pse)
Purpose: Encodes a mini-transposon derived from Pseudoalteromonas Tn7016 with a SA-T2A-PuroR-T2A-eGFP cargo. Total transposon size = 2,024 bp.
Depositing lab: Samuel H. Sternberg. Depositing organization: Columbia University. Publication: Targeted DNA integration in human cells without double-strand breaks using CRISPR-associated transposases. Lampe GD, King RT, Halpin-Healy TS, Klompe SE, Hogan MI, Vo PLH, Tang S, Chavez A, Sternberg SH. Nat Biotechnol. 2023 Mar 29. doi: 10.1038/s41587-023-01748-1. PubMed 36991112.
Backbone
  Vector backbone: pUC57
  Vector type: Mammalian Expression
Growth in bacteria
  Bacterial resistance: Ampicillin, 100 μg/mL
  Growth temperature: 37°C
  Growth strain: DH5alpha
  Copy number: High Copy
Gene/Insert
  Gene/Insert name: Mini Tn7016 (AAVS1 NGS)
  Species: Pseudoalteromonas sp. S983
  Cloning method: Gibson Cloning
Terms and licenses: Academic/Nonprofit Terms; Industry Terms: Not Available to Industry
How to cite: pSL3936 (pDonor(AAVS1)_Pse) was a gift from Samuel H. Sternberg (Addgene plasmid # 200903 ; http://n2t.net/addgene:200903 ; RRID:Addgene_200903)
