[The description below was written by a language model from this plasmid's Addgene catalogue record and pLannotate feature annotations shown in this document.]
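Description:
pSL3936 (pDonor(AAVS1)_Pse) is a donor plasmid for CRISPR-associated transposase (CAST) experiments in human cells, built on a pUC57 backbone and catalogued as a mammalian expression vector. It is propagated in E. coli as a high-copy plasmid through the ColE1/pUC-type origin and selected with ampicillin via the β-lactamase gene and its native promoter. The sequenced record is 4,845 nt. The remaining bacterial annotations (lac promoter and operator, CAP site, and fragments of lacZα, lacI, rop and bom) are remnants of the cloning vector and not functional parts of the payload. The very short CEN4 match is probably a chance hit.

The payload is a mini-transposon derived from Tn7016 of Pseudoalteromonas sp. S983, with a stated total size of 2,024 bp. The transposon end sequences that the transposase machinery would recognise are not annotated in the feature table, but the cargo between them is. It consists of a splice acceptor, a puromycin N-acetyltransferase coding sequence, EGFP and a bGH polyadenylation signal, with the record describing T2A peptides ahead of PuroR and between PuroR and eGFP. No promoter is annotated for this cassette, so it behaves as a promoter trap. Puromycin resistance and green fluorescence should appear only when the transposon lands in a transcribed gene in the correct orientation and is spliced into that transcript, with the 2A sequences releasing the two proteins separately. The name and a short AAVS1 homology-arm fragment point to the AAVS1 safe-harbour locus in intron 1 of PPP1R12C as the intended target. An oppositely oriented SV40 poly(A) signal lies upstream of the cassette. The plasmid carries no transposase or guide RNA components, which must be supplied separately for RNA-guided integration without double-strand breaks.
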