Features (pLannotate 1.2.2; 17 found; start..end, strand, type, name):
     59..158     -  misc_feature   bom (fragment): basis of mobility region from pBR322
    260..295     -  CDS            rop (fragment): Rop protein, which maintains plasmids at low copy number; rop
    390..494     +  promoter       AmpR promoter: bla
    495..1355    +  CDS            AmpR: β-lactamase; bla; confers resistance to ampicillin, carbenicillin, and related antibiotics
   1526..2114    +  rep_origin     ori: high-copy-number ColE1/pMB1/pBR322/pUC origin of replication
   2297..2389    +  CDS            lacI (fragment): lac repressor; lacI; The lac repressor binds to the lac operator to inhibit transcription in E. coli. This inhibition can be relieved by adding lactose or isopropyl-β-D-thiogalactopyranoside (IPTG).
   2402..2423    +  protein_bind   CAP binding site: CAP binding activates transcription in the presence of cAMP. E. coli catabolite activator protein
   2438..2468    +  promoter       lac promoter: promoter for the E. coli lac operon
   2476..2492    +  protein_bind   lac operator: The lac repressor binds to the lac operator to inhibit transcription in E. coli. This inhibition can be relieved by adding lactose or isopropyl-β-D-thiogalactopyranoside (IPTG). lac repressor encoded by lacI
   2553..2570    +  misc_feature   CEN4 (fragment): S. cerevisiae CEN4 centromere
   2575..2696    -  polyA_signal   SV40 poly(A) signal: SV40 polyadenylation signal
   2811..2827    +  misc_feature   HA-R (fragment): right homology arm from the adeno-associated virus integration site (AAVS1) within intron 1 of the human PPP1R12C gene
   2841..2866    +  misc_feature   SA: splice acceptor site
   2953..3549    +  CDS            PuroR (fragment): puromycin N-acetyltransferase; pac from Streptomyces; confers resistance to puromycin
   3613..4326    +  CDS            EGFP: EGFP is a basic (constitutively fluorescent) green fluorescent protein published in 1996, derived from Aequorea victoria. It is reported to be a rapidly-maturing weak dimer with moderate acid sensitivity.
   4360..4471    +  polyA_signal   bGH poly(A) signal: bovine growth hormone polyadenylation signal
   4741..53      +  CDS            lacZα (fragment) (across the origin): LacZα fragment of β-galactosidase; lacZ fragment
>Addgene plasmid #200903 | pSL3936 (pDonor(AAVS1)_Pse) | addgene full sequence | sequence record 393154 | Addgene NGS Result
AAGAGGCCCGCACCGATCGCCCTTCCCAACAGTTGCGCAGCCTGAATGGCGAATGGCGCCTGATGCGGTA
TTTTCTCCTTACGCATCTGTGCGGTATTTCACACCGCATATGGTGCACTCTCAGTACAATCTGCTCTGAT
GCCGCATAGTTAAGCCAGCCCCGACACCCGCCAACACCCGCTGACGCGCCCTGACGGGCTTGTCTGCTCC
CGGCATCCGCTTACAGACAAGCTGTGACCGTCTCCGGGAGCTGCATGTGTCAGAGGTTTTCACCGTCATC
ACCGAAACGCGCGAGACGAAAGGGCCTCGTGATACGCCTATTTTTATAGGTTAATGTCATGATAATAATG
GTTTCTTAGACGTCAGGTGGCACTTTTCGGGGAAATGTGCGCGGAACCCCTATTTGTTTATTTTTCTAAA
TACATTCAAATATGTATCCGCTCATGAGACAATAACCCTGATAAATGCTTCAATAATATTGAAAAAGGAA
GAGTATGAGTATTCAACATTTCCGTGTCGCCCTTATTCCCTTTTTTGCGGCATTTTGCCTTCCTGTTTTT
GCTCACCCAGAAACGCTGGTGAAAGTAAAAGATGCTGAAGATCAGTTGGGTGCACGAGTGGGTTACATCG
AACTGGATCTCAACAGCGGTAAGATCCTTGAGAGTTTTCGCCCCGAAGAACGTTTTCCAATGATGAGCAC
TTTTAAAGTTCTGCTATGTGGCGCGGTATTATCCCGTATTGACGCCGGGCAAGAGCAACTCGGTCGCCGC
ATACACTATTCTCAGAATGACTTGGTTGAGTACTCACCAGTCACAGAAAAGCATCTTACGGATGGCATGA
CAGTAAGAGAATTATGCAGTGCTGCCATAACCATGAGTGATAACACTGCGGCCAACTTACTTCTGACAAC
GATCGGAGGACCGAAGGAGCTAACCGCTTTTTTGCACAACATGGGGGATCATGTAACTCGCCTTGATCGT
TGGGAACCGGAGCTGAATGAAGCCATACCAAACGACGAGCGTGACACCACGATGCCTGTAGCAATGGCAA
CAACGTTGCGCAAACTATTAACTGGCGAACTACTTACTCTAGCTTCCCGGCAACAATTAATAGACTGGAT
GGAGGCGGATAAAGTTGCAGGACCACTTCTGCGCTCGGCCCTTCCGGCTGGCTGGTTTATTGCTGATAAA
TCTGGAGCCGGTGAGCGTGGGTCTCGCGGTATCATTGCAGCACTGGGGCCAGATGGTAAGCCCTCCCGTA
TCGTAGTTATCTACACGACGGGGAGTCAGGCAACTATGGATGAACGAAATAGACAGATCGCTGAGATAGG
TGCCTCACTGATTAAGCATTGGTAACTGTCAGACCAAGTTTACTCATATATACTTTAGATTGATTTAAAA
CTTCATTTTTAATTTAAAAGGATCTAGGTGAAGATCCTTTTTGATAATCTCATGACCAAAATCCCTTAAC
GTGAGTTTTCGTTCCACTGAGCGTCAGACCCCGTAGAAAAGATCAAAGGATCTTCTTGAGATCCTTTTTT
TCTGCGCGTAATCTGCTGCTTGCAAACAAAAAAACCACCGCTACCAGCGGTGGTTTGTTTGCCGGATCAA
GAGCTACCAACTCTTTTTCCGAAGGTAACTGGCTTCAGCAGAGCGCAGATACCAAATACTGTTCTTCTAG
TGTAGCCGTAGTTAGGCCACCACTTCAAGAACTCTGTAGCACCGCCTACATACCTCGCTCTGCTAATCCT
GTTACCAGTGGCTGCTGCCAGTGGCGATAAGTCGTGTCTTACCGGGTTGGACTCAAGACGATAGTTACCG
GATAAGGCGCAGCGGTCGGGCTGAACGGGGGGTTCGTGCACACAGCCCAGCTTGGAGCGAACGACCTACA
CCGAACTGAGATACCTACAGCGTGAGCTATGAGAAAGCGCCACGCTTCCCGAAGGGAGAAAGGCGGACAG
GTATCCGGTAAGCGGCAGGGTCGGAACAGGAGAGCGCACGAGGGAGCTTCCAGGGGGAAACGCCTGGTAT
CTTTATAGTCCTGTCGGGTTTCGCCACCTCTGACTTGAGCGTCGATTTTTGTGATGCTCGTCAGGGGGGC
GGAGCCTATGGAAAAACGCCAGCAACGCGGCCTTTTTACGGTTCCTGGCCTTTTGCTGGCCTTTTGCTCA
CATGTTCTTTCCTGCGTTATCCCCTGATTCTGTGGATAACCGTATTACCGCCTTTGAGTGAGCTGATACC
GCTCGCCGCAGCCGAACGACCGAGCGCAGCGAGTCAGTGAGCGAGGAAGCGGAAGAGCGCCCAATACGCA
AACCGCCTCTCCCCGCGCGTTGGCCGATTCATTAATGCAGCTGGCACGACAGGTTTCCCGACTGGAAAGC
GGGCAGTGAGCGCAACGCAATTAATGTGAGTTAGCTCACTCATTAGGCACCCCAGGCTTTACACTTTATG
CTTCCGGCTCGTATGTTGTGTGGAATTGTGAGCGGATAACAATTTCACACAGGAAACAGCTATGACCATG
ATTACGCCAACGTTTAATAAATAATAAATAATAAAATAAAAAATAAAAAATAAATAAGATACATTGATGA
GTTTGGACAAACCACAACTAGAATGCAGTGAAAAAAATGCTTTATTTGTGAAATTTGTGATGCTATTGCT
TTATTTGTAACCATTATAAGCTGCAATAAACAAGTTAAGCTTTGTCGCTGCAACCATAGTTTGACATAAT
GCAACCATACCTTGACATAATTAAAGTCATACTCTGACATAAAGCCCGATCAGCATTAGCAAGACGGCTC
ACGAGATGGAGCCAGAGAGGATCCTGGATCGTGTCTTCGACTGACCTCTTCTCTTCCTCCCACAGGGCCT
CGAGAGATCTGGCAGCGGAGAGGGCAGAGGAAGTCTGCTAACATGCGGTGACGTCGAGGAGAATCCTGGC
CCTAGGCTCGAGATGACCGAGTACAAGCCCACGGTGCGCCTCGCCACCCGCGACGACGTCCCCAGGGCCG
TACGCACCCTCGCCGCCGCGTTCGCCGACTACCCCGCCACGCGCCACACCGTCGATCCGGACCGCCACAT
CGAGCGGGTCACCGAGCTGCAAGAACTCTTCCTCACGCGCGTCGGGCTCGACATCGGCAAGGTGTGGGTC
GCGGACGACGGCGCCGCGGTGGCGGTCTGGACCACGCCGGAGAGCGTCGAAGCGGGGGCGGTGTTCGCCG
AGATCGGCCCGCGCATGGCCGAGTTGAGCGGTTCCCGGCTGGCCGCGCAGCAACAGATGGAAGGCCTCCT
GGCGCCGCACCGGCCCAAGGAGCCCGCGTGGTTCCTGGCCACCGTCGGAGTCTCGCCCGACCACCAGGGC
AAGGGTCTGGGCAGCGCCGTCGTGCTCCCCGGAGTGGAGGCGGCCGAGCGCGCCGGGGTGCCCGCCTTCC
TGGAGACCTCCGCGCCCCGCAACCTCCCCTTCTACGAGCGGCTCGGCTTCACCGTCACCGCCGACGTCGA
GGTGCCCGAAGGACCGCGCACCTGGTGCATGACCCGCAAGCCCGGTGCCGGCAGTGGAGAGGGCAGAGGA
AGTCTGCTAACATGCGGTGACGTCGAGGAGAATCCTGGCCCAGTGAGCAAGGGCGAGGAGCTGTTCACCG
GGGTGGTGCCCATCCTGGTCGAGCTGGACGGCGACGTAAACGGCCACAAGTTCAGCGTGTCCGGCGAGGG
CGAGGGCGATGCCACCTACGGCAAGCTGACCCTGAAGTTCATCTGCACCACCGGCAAGCTGCCCGTGCCC
TGGCCCACCCTCGTGACCACCCTGACCTACGGCGTGCAGTGCTTCAGCCGCTACCCCGACCACATGAAGC
AGCACGACTTCTTCAAGTCCGCCATGCCCGAAGGCTACGTCCAGGAGCGCACCATCTTCTTCAAGGACGA
CGGCAACTACAAGACCCGCGCCGAGGTGAAGTTCGAGGGCGACACCCTGGTGAACCGCATCGAGCTGAAG
GGCATCGACTTCAAGGAGGACGGCAACATCCTGGGGCACAAGCTGGAGTACAACTACAACAGCCACAACG
TCTATATCATGGCCGACAAGCAGAAGAACGGCATCAAGGTGAACTTCAAGATCCGCCACAACATCGAGGA
CGGCAGCGTGCAGCTCGCCGACCACTACCAGCAGAACACCCCCATCGGCGACGGCCCCGTGCTGCTGCCC
GACAACCACTACCTGAGCACCCAGTGCGCCCTGAGCAAAGACCCCAACGAGAAGCGCGATCACATGGTCC
TGCTGGAGTTCGTGACCGCCGCCGGGATCACTCTCGGCATGGACGAGCTGTACAAGGAATTCTAACTAGA
GCTCGCTGATCAGCCTCGACTGTGCCTTCTAGTTGCCAGCCATCTGTTGTTTGCCCCTCCCCCGTGCCTT
CCTTGACCCTGGAAGGTGCCACTCCCACTGTCCTTTCCTAATAAAATGAGGAAATTGCATCGCATTGTCT
GAGTAGGTGTCATTCTATTCTGGGGGGTGGGGTGGGGCAGGACAGCAAGGGGGAGGATTGGGAAGAGAAT
AGCAGGCATGCTGGGGATCGAAGACACAGTCGGCTGGTTTTTTTGTTTTTAGCGTTATAACTTTTATTTC
ACTATGTCACTGTATGGTTGCATTTTATGTCAGTGAATGGTTGCAGGTTTTTTGTAAGTTATTGATATGC
CTATCCAGTGTATGTCACGCTTTGCTTGCAGCGACAGGTACCGAGCTCGAATTCACTGGCCGTCGTTTTA
CAACGTCGTGACTGGGAAAACCCTGGCGTTACCCAACTTAATCGCCTTGCAGCACATCCCCCTTTCGCCA
GCTGGCGTAATAGCG
